Addgene plasmid #208696: pDisplay-GRAB-rDA3m-IRES-EGFP-CAAX
Purpose: Expresses the genetically-encoded fluorescent dopamine (DA) sensor GRAB_rDA3m and a membrane-localized EGFP in mammalian cells
Depositing lab: Yulong Li. Publication: Improved green and red GRAB sensors for monitoring dopaminergic activity in vivo. Zhuo Y, Luo B, Yi X, Dong H, Miao X, Wan J, Williams JT, Campbell MG, Cai R, Qian T, Li F, Weber SJ, Wang L, Li B, Wei Y, Li G, Wang H, Zheng Y, Zhao Y, Wolf ME, Zhu Y, Watabe-Uchida M, Li Y. Nat Methods. 2023 Nov 30. doi: 10.1038/s41592-023-02100-w. PubMed 38036855.
Backbone
  Vector backbone: pDisplay
  Backbone manufacturer: Invitrogen
  Vector type: Mammalian Expression
Growth in bacteria
  Bacterial resistance: Ampicillin, 100 μg/mL
  Growth temperature: 37°C
  Growth strain: DH5alpha
  Copy number: High Copy
Gene/Insert
  Gene/Insert name: GPCR activation based dopamine (DA) sensor GRAB_rDA3m (alt names: GRAB_rDA3m; rDA3m)
  Species: H. sapiens (human)
  Promoter: CMV
  Cloning method: Gibson Cloning
  Sequencing primers: 5′ ATGGGCGGTAGGCGTGTA; 3′ CCTCACATTGCCAAAAGACG
Terms and licenses: Academic/Nonprofit Terms; Industry Terms: Not Available to Industry
Depositor comments: Please visit https://doi.org/10.1101/2023.08.24.554559 for biorxiv preprint
How to cite: pDisplay-GRAB-rDA3m-IRES-EGFP-CAAX was a gift from Yulong Li (Addgene plasmid # 208696 ; http://n2t.net/addgene:208696 ; RRID:Addgene_208696)
