[The description below was written by a language model from this plasmid's Addgene catalogue record and pLannotate feature annotations shown in this document.]
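Description:
pDisplay-GRAB-rDA3m-IRES-EGFP-CAAX is a mammalian expression plasmid of about 8.6 kb built on the Invitrogen pDisplay backbone. It is maintained in E. coli through a high-copy ColE1/pUC-type origin with ampicillin selection (β-lactamase under its own promoter), and also carries an f1 phage origin. An SV40 promoter-driven NeoR/KanR cassette with an HSV TK polyadenylation signal is annotated, which would permit G418 selection of transfected mammalian cells, although the record does not describe such use.

The payload is a bicistronic cassette driven by the CMV immediate-early enhancer and promoter and terminated by the bovine growth hormone poly(A) signal. The first cistron encodes GRAB_rDA3m, a GPCR-activation-based red fluorescent dopamine sensor. The automated annotation reflects its chimeric design: a segment matching a D1-type dopamine receptor, followed by a red fluorescent protein module (matched by homology to the HyPerRed indicator), then further receptor-like sequence that the tool assigns to a related aminergic receptor. These homology labels name rabbit and mouse proteins, whereas the catalogue lists the insert species as human. In sensors of this class, ligand binding to the receptor scaffold alters the fluorescence of the inserted fluorescent protein. A short FLAG-like fragment is also annotated upstream of the receptor.

Downstream, an EMCV IRES drives translation of EGFP fused to a K-Ras-derived CAAX motif, which targets EGFP to the plasma membrane. This provides a constitutive green membrane reference for identifying expressing cells and comparing against the red sensor signal. The pDisplay PDGFRβ transmembrane domain remains annotated after this reading frame, apparently as a backbone remnant. The plasmid is intended for expressing and characterising the dopamine sensor in cultured mammalian cells.
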