Features (pLannotate 1.2.2; 24 found; start..end, strand, type, name):
     11..390     +  enhancer       CMV enhancer: human cytomegalovirus immediate early enhancer
    391..594     +  promoter       CMV promoter: human cytomegalovirus (CMV) immediate early promoter
    590..623     +  LTR            5' LTR (truncated) (fragment): truncated 5' long terminal repeat (LTR) from HIV-1
    639..657     +  promoter       T7 promoter: promoter for bacteriophage T7 RNA polymerase
    786..806     +  CDS            3xFLAG (fragment): three tandem FLAG® epitope tags
    930..1466    +  CDS            DRD1: DRD1_RABIT - Protein inferred from homology: Swiss-Prot protein existence level 3. Dopamine receptor whose activity is mediated by G proteins which activate adenylyl cyclase. From Oryctolagus cuniculus (Rabbit).
   1496..2218    +  CDS            HyPerRed (fragment): red fluorescent genetically encoded indicator for H2O2 ()
   2238..2465    +  CDS            Taar4 (fragment): TAAR4_MOUSE - Also known as Gm226. Experimental evidence at transcript level: Swiss-Prot protein existence level 2. Olfactory receptor specific for 2-phenylethylamine, a trace amine present at high concentration in the urine of carnivore species, playing a key role in fear and avoidance responses. 2-phenylethylamine acts as a kairomone in the chemical detection of carnivore odor and triggers fear in mice. This receptor is probably mediated by the G(s)- class of G-proteins which activate adenylate cyclase. From Mus musculus (Mouse).
   2802..3378    +  misc_feature   IRES2: internal ribosome entry site (IRES) of the encephalomyocarditis virus (EMCV)
   3379..4095    +  CDS            EGFP: EGFP is a basic (constitutively fluorescent) green fluorescent protein published in 1996, derived from Aequorea victoria. It is reported to be a rapidly-maturing weak dimer with moderate acid sensitivity.
   4096..4146    +  CDS            K-Ras (fragment): human small GTPase proto-oncoprotein
   4186..4332    +  CDS            PDGFRβ TM domain: transmembrane domain from platelet derived growth factor receptor beta
   4360..4584    +  polyA_signal   bGH poly(A) signal: bovine growth hormone polyadenylation signal
   4588..4606    +  promoter       SV40 promoter (fragment): SV40 enhancer and early promoter
   4716..5304    -  rep_origin     ori: high-copy-number ColE1/pMB1/pBR322/pUC origin of replication
   5526..5542    +  polyA_signal   bGH poly(A) signal (fragment): bovine growth hormone polyadenylation signal
   5633..5680    -  polyA_signal   HSV TK poly(A) signal: herpes simplex virus thymidine kinase polyadenylation signal (Cole and Stacy, 1985)
   5739..5891    -  CDS            ble (fragment): BLE_KLEPN - Experimental evidence at protein level: Swiss-Prot protein existence level 1. Binding protein with a strong affinity to the bleomycin family of antibiotics. Binds to CL990; an antimitotic-antibiotic compound. From Klebsiella pneumoniae.
   5912..6706    -  CDS            NeoR/KanR: aminoglycoside phosphotransferase from Tn5; aph(3')-II (or nptII); confers resistance to neomycin, kanamycin, and G418 (Geneticin®)
   6741..7094    -  promoter       SV40 promoter: SV40 enhancer and early promoter
   7096..7113    -  promoter       AmpR promoter (fragment): bla
   7154..8014    -  CDS            AmpR: β-lactamase; bla; confers resistance to ampicillin, carbenicillin, and related antibiotics
   8015..8119    -  promoter       AmpR promoter: bla
   8146..8574    +  rep_origin     f1 ori (sequence partly withheld): f1 bacteriophage origin of replication; arrow indicates direction of (+) strand synthesis
>Addgene plasmid #208696 | pDisplay-GRAB-rDA3m-IRES-EGFP-CAAX | addgene full sequence | sequence record 412358 | Addgene NGS Result
CGCGCGCGTTGACATTGATTATTGACTAGTTATTAATAGTAATCAATTACGGGGTCATTAGTTCATAGCC
CATATATGGAGTTCCGCGTTACATAACTTACGGTAAATGGCCCGCCTGGCTGACCGCCCAACGACCCCTG
CCCATTGACGTCAATAATGACGTATGTTCCCATAGTAACGCCAATAGGGACTTTCCATTGACGTCAATGG
GTGGAGTATTTACGGTAAACTGCCCACTTGGCAGTACATCAAGTGTATCATATGCCAAGTACGCCCCCTA
TTGACGTCAATGACGGTAAATGGCCCGCCTGGCATTATGCCCAGTACATGACCTTATGGGACTTTCCTAC
TTGGCAGTACATCTACGTATTAGTCATCGCTATTACCATGGTGATGCGGTTTTGGCAGTACATCAATGGG
CGTGGATAGCGGTTTGACTCACGGGGATTTCCAAGTCTCCACCCCATTGACGTCAATGGGAGTTTGTTTT
GGCACCAAAATCAACGGGACTTTCCAAAATGTCGTAACAACTCCGCCCCATTGACGCAAATGGGCGGTAG
GCGTGTACGGTGGGAGGTCTATATAAGCAGAGCTCTCTGGCTAACTAGAGAACCCACTGCTTACTGGCTT
ATCGAAATTAATACGACTCACTATAGGGAGACCCAAGCTTGGTACCGAGCTCGGATCCACTAGTAACGGC
CGCCAGTGTGCTGGAATTCGGCTTGGGGATATCCACCATGAAGACGATCATCGCCCTGAGCTACATCTTC
TGCTTGGTGTTCGCCGACTACAAGGACGATGATGACGCCATGAGGACTCTGAACACCTCTGCCATGGACG
GGACTGGGCTGGTGGTGGAGAGGGACTTCTCTGTTCGTATCCTCACTGCCTGTTTCCTGTCGCTGCTCAT
CCTGTCCACGCTCCTGGGGAACACGCTGGTCTGTGCTGCCGTTATCAGGTTCCGACACCTGCGGTCCAAG
GTGACCAACTTCTTTGTCATCTCCTTGGCTGTGTCAGATCTCTTGGTGGCCGTCCTGGTCATGCCCTGGA
AGGCAGTGGCTGAGATTGCTGGCTTCTGGCCCTTTGGGTCCTTCTGTAACATCTGGGTGGCCTTTGACAT
CATGTGCTCCACTGCATCCATCCTCAACCTCTGTGTGATCAGCGTGGACAGGTATTGGGCTATCTCCAGC
CCTGAGCGGTATGAGAGAAAGATGACCCCCAAGGCAGCCTTCATCCTGATCAGTGTGGCATGGACCTTGT
CTGTACTCATCTCCTTCATCCCAGTGCAGCTCAGCTGGCACAAGGCAAAACCCACAAGCCCCTCTGATGG
AAATGCCACTTCCCTGGCTGAGACCATAGACAACTGTGACTCCAGCCTCAGCAGGACATATGCCATCTCA
TCCTCTGTAATAAGCTTTTACATCCCTGTGGCCATCATGATTGTCTGCTACACCAGGATCTACAGGATTG
CTCAGAAAAAGCTCTCCTCCTTCATGGTTTCCGAGCGGATGTACCCCGAGGACGGCGCCCTGAAGAGCGA
GATCAAGAAGGGGCTGAGGCTGAAGGACGGCGGCCACTACGCCGCCGAGGTCAAGACCACCTACAAGGCC
AAGAAGCCCGTGCAGCTGCCCGGCGCCTACATCGTGGACATCAAGTTGGACATCGTGTCCCACAACGAGG
ACTACACCATCGTGGAACAGTGCGAACGCGCCGAGGGCCGCCACTCCACCGGCGGCATGGACGAGCTGTA
CAAGGGAGGTACAGGCGGGAGTCTGGTGAGCAAGGGCGAGGAGGATAACATGGCCATCATCAAGGAGTTC
ATGCGCTTCAAGGTGCACATGGAGGGCTCCGTGAACGGCCACGAGTTCGAGATCGAGGGCGAGGGCGAGG
GCCGCCCCTACGAGGCCTTTCAGACCGCTAAGCTGAAGGTGACCAAGGGTGGCCCCCTGCCCTTCGCCTG
GGACATCCTGTCCCCTCAGTTCATGTACGGCTCCAAGGCCTACATTAAGCACCCAGCCGACATCCCCGAC
TACTTCAAGTCGTCCTTCCCCGAGGGCTTCAGGTGGGAGCGCGTGATGAACTTCGAGGACGGCGGCATTA
TTCACGTGAACCAGGACTCCTCCCTGCAGGACGGCGTATTCATCTACAAGGTGAAGCTGCGCGGCACCAA
CTTCCCCCCCGACGGCCCCGTAATGCAGAAGAAAACTATGGGGTGGGAACATCGGAAGGACGACCTTAAA
AGAGAAACTAAAGTCCTGAAGACTCTGTCGGTGATCATGGGTGTGTTTGTGTGCTGTTGGCTACCTTTCT
TCATCTTGAACTGCATTTTGCCCTTCTGTGGGTCTGGGGAGACGCAGCCCTTCTGCATTGATTCCAACAC
CTTTGACGTGTTTGTGTGGTTTGGGTGGGCTAATTCATCCTTGAACCCCATCATTTATGCCTTTAATGCT
GATTTTCGGAAGGCATTTTCAACCCTCTTAGGATGCTACAGACTTTGCCCTGCGACGAATAATGCCATAG
AGACGGTGAGTATCAATAACAATGGGGCCGCGATGTTTTCCAGCCATCATGAGCCACGAGGCTCCATCTC
CAAGGAGTGCAATCTGGTTTACCTGATCCCACATGCTGTGGGCTCCTCTGAGGACCTGAAAAAGGAGGAG
GCAGCTGGCATCGCCAGACCCTTGGAGAAGCTGTCCCCAGCCCTATCGGTCATATTGGACTATGACACTG
ACGTCTCTCTGGAGAAGATCCAACCCATCACACAAAACGGTCAGCACCCAACCTGATAAGCTAGCGCCCC
TCTCCCTCCCCCCTAACGTTACTGGCCGAAGCCGCTTGGAATAAGGCCGGTGTGCGTTTGTCTATATGTT
ATTTTCCACCATATTGCCGTCTTTTGGCAATGTGAGGGCCCGGAAACCTGGCCCTGTCTTCTTGACGAGC
ATTCCTAGGGGTCTTTCCCCTCTCGCCAAAGGAATGCAAGGTCTGTTAAATGTCGTGAAGGAAGCAGTTC
CTCTGGAAGCTTCTTGAAGACAAACAACGTCTGTAGCGACCCTTTGCAGGCAGCGGAACCCCCCACCTGG
CGACAGGTGCCTCTGCGGCCAAAGCCACGTGTATAAGATACACCTGCAAAGGCGGCACAACCCCAGTGCC
ACGTTGTGAGTTGGATAGTTGTGGAAAGAGTCAAATGGCTCTCCTCAAGCGTATTCAACAAGGGGCTGAA
GGATGCCCAGAAGGTACCCCATTGTATGGGATCTGATCTGGGGCCTCGGTACACATGCTTTACATGTGTT
TAGTCGAGGTTAAAAAAACGTCTAGGCCCCCCGAACCACGGGGACGTGGTTTTCCTTTGAAAAACACGAT
GATAATATGGCCACAACCATGGTGAGCAAGGGCGAGGAGCTGTTCACCGGGGTGGTGCCCATCCTGGTCG
AGCTGGACGGCGACGTAAACGGCCACAAGTTCAGCGTGTCCGGCGAGGGCGAGGGCGATGCCACCTACGG
CAAGCTGACCCTGAAGTTCATCTGCACCACCGGCAAGCTGCCCGTGCCCTGGCCCACCCTCGTGACCACC
CTGACCTACGGCGTGCAGTGCTTCAGCCGCTACCCCGACCACATGAAGCAGCACGACTTCTTCAAGTCCG
CCATGCCCGAAGGCTACGTCCAGGAGCGCACCATCTTCTTCAAGGACGACGGCAACTACAAGACCCGCGC
CGAGGTGAAGTTCGAGGGCGACACCCTGGTGAACCGCATCGAGCTGAAGGGCATCGACTTCAAGGAGGAC
GGCAACATCCTGGGGCACAAGCTGGAGTACAACTACAACAGCCACAACGTCTATATCATGGCCGACAAGC
AGAAGAACGGCATCAAGGTGAACTTCAAGATCCGCCACAACATCGAGGACGGCAGCGTGCAGCTCGCCGA
CCACTACCAGCAGAACACCCCCATCGGCGACGGCCCCGTGCTGCTGCCCGACAACCACTACCTGAGCACC
CAGTCCGCCCTGAGCAAAGACCCCAACGAGAAGCGCGATCACATGGTCCTGCTGGAGTTCGTGACCGCCG
CCGGGATCACTCTCGGCATGGACGAGCTGTACAAGGATGGTAAAAAGAAGAAAAAGAAGTCAAAGACAAA
GTGTGTAATTATGTAAGTCGACGAACAAAAACTCATCTCAGAAGAGGATCTGAATGCTGTGGGCCAGGAC
ACGCAGGAGGTCATCGTGGTGCCACACTCCTTGCCCTTTAAGGTGGTGGTGATCTCAGCCATCCTGGCCC
TGGTGGTGCTCACCATCATCTCCCTTATCATCCTCATCATGCTTTGGCAGAAGAAGCCACGTTAGGCGGC
CGCTCGAGATCAGCCTCGACTGTGCCTTCTAGTTGCCAGCCATCTGTTGTTTGCCCCTCCCCCGTGCCTT
CCTTGACCCTGGAAGGTGCCACTCCCACTGTCCTTTCCTAATAAAATGAGGAAATTGCATCGCATTGTCT
GAGTAGGTGTCATTCTATTCTGGGGGGTGGGGTGGGGCAGGACAGCAAGGGGGAGGATTGGGAAGACAAT
AGCAGGCATGCTGGGGATGCGGTGGGCTCTATGGCTTCTGAGGCGGAAAGAACCAGTGGCGGTAATACGG
TTATCCACAGAATCGGGGGATAACGCAGGAAAGAACATGTGAGCAAAAGGCCAGCAAAAGGCCAGGAACC
GTAAAAAGGCCGCGTTGCTGGCGTTTTTCCATAGGCTCCGCCCCCCTGACGAGCATCACAAAAATCGACG
CTCAAGTCAGAGGTGGCGAAACCCGACAGGACTATAAAGATACCAGGCGTTTCCCCCTGGAAGCTCCCTC
GTGCGCTCTCCTGTTCCGACCCTGCCGCTTACCGGATACCTGTCCGCCTTTCTCCCTTCGGGAAGCGTGG
CGCTTTCTCATAGCTCACGCTGTAGGTATCTCAGTTCGGTGTAGGTCGTTCGCTCCAAGCTGGGCTGTGT
GCACGAACCCCCCGTTCAGCCCGACCGCTGCGCCTTATCCGGTAACTATCGTCTTGAGTCCAACCCGGTA
AGACGCGACTTATCGCCACTGGCAGCAGCCACTGGTAACAGGATTAGCAGAGCGAGGTATGTAGGCGGTG
CTACAGAGTTCTTGAAGTGGTGGCCTAACTACGGCTACACTAGAAGAACAGTATTTGGTATCTGCGCTCT
GCTGAAGCCAGTTACCTTCGGAAAAAGAGTTGGTAGCTCTTGATCCGGCAAACAAACCACCGCTGGTAGC
GGTGGTTTTTTTGTTTGCAAGCAGCAGATTACGCGCAGAAAAAAAGGATCTCAAGAAGATCCTTTGATCT
TTTCTACGGGGTCTGACGCTCAGTGGAACGAAAACTCACGTTAAGGGATTTTGGTCATGAGATTATCAAA
AAGGATCTTCACCTAGATCCTTTTAAATTAAAAATGAAGTTTTAAATCAATCTAAAGTATATATGAGTAA
CCTGAGGCTATGGCAGGGCCTGCCGCCCCGACGTTGGCTGCGAGCCCTGGGCCTTCACCCGAACTTGGGG
GGTGGGGTGGGGAAAAGGAAGAAACGCGGGCGTATTGGCCCCAATGGGGTCTCGGTGGGGTATCGACAGA
GTGCCAGCCCTGGGACCGAACCCCGCGTTTATGAACAAACGACCCAACACCGTGCGTTTTATTCTGTCTT
TTTATTGCCGTCATAGCGCGGGTTCCTTCCGGTATTGTCTCCTTCCGTGTTTCAGTTAGCCTCCCCCTAG
GGTGGGCGAAGAACTCCAGCATGAGATCCCCGCGCTGGAGGATCATCCAGCCGGCGTCCCGGAAAACGAT
TCCGAAGCCCAACCTTTCATAGAAGGCGGCGGTGGAATCGAAATCTCGTGATGGCAGGTTGGGCGTCGCT
TGGTCGGTCATTTCGAACCCCAGAGTCCCGCTCAGAAGAACTCGTCAAGAAGGCGATAGAAGGCGATGCG
CTGCGAATCGGGAGCGGCGATACCGTAAAGCACGAGGAAGCGGTCAGCCCATTCGCCGCCAAGCTCTTCA
GCAATATCACGGGTAGCCAACGCTATGTCCTGATAGCGGTCCGCCACACCCAGCCGGCCACAGTCGATGA
ATCCAGAAAAGCGGCCATTTTCCACCATGATATTCGGCAAGCAGGCATCGCCATGGGTCACGACGAGATC
CTCGCCGTCGGGCATGCTCGCCTTGAGCCTGGCGAACAGTTCGGCTGGCGCGAGCCCCTGATGCTCTTCG
TCCAGATCATCCTGATCGACAAGACCGGCTTCCATCCGAGTACGTGCTCGCTCGATGCGATGTTTCGCTT
GGTGGTCGAATGGGCAGGTAGCCGGATCAAGCGTATGCAGCCGCCGCATTGCATCAGCCATGATGGATAC
TTTCTCGGCAGGAGCAAGGTGAGATGACAGGAGATCCTGCCCCGGCACTTCGCCCAATAGCAGCCAGTCC
CTTCCCGCTTCAGTGACAACGTCGAGCACAGCTGCGCAAGGAACGCCCGTCGTGGCCAGCCACGATAGCC
GCGCTGCCTCGTCTTGCAGTTCATTCAGGGCACCGGACAGGTCGGTCTTGACAAAAAGAACCGGGCGCCC
CTGCGCTGACAGCCGGAACACGGCGGCATCAGAGCAGCCGATTGTCTGTTGTGCCCAGTCATAGCCGAAT
AGCCTCTCCACCCAAGCGGCCGGAGAACCTGCGTGCAATCCATCTTGTTCAATCATGCGAAACGATCCTC
ATCCTGTCTCTTGATCGATCTTTGCAAAAGCCTAGGCCTCCAAAAAAGCCTCCTCACTACTTCTGGAATA
GCTCAGAGGCCGGGCCTCGGCCTCTGCATAAATAAAAAAAATTAGTCAGCCATGGGGCGGAGAATGGGCG
GAACTGGGCGGAGTTAGGGGCGGGATGGGCGGAGTTAGGGGCGGGACTATGGTTGCTGACTAATTGAGAT
GCATGCTTTGCATACTTCTGCCTGCTGGGGAGCCTGGGGACTTTCCACACCTGGTTGCTGACTAATTGAG
ATGCATGCTTTGCATACTTCTGCCTGCTGGGGAGCCTGGGGACTTTCCACACCCTAACTGACACACATTC
CACAGCTGGTTCTTTCCGCCTCAGGACTCTTCCTTTTTCAATAAATCAATCTAAAGTATATATGAGTAAA
CTTGGTCTGACAGTTACCAATGCTTAATCAGTGAGGCACCTATCTCAGCGATCTGTCTATTTCGTTCATC
CATAGTTGCCTGACTCCCCGTCGTGTAGATAACTACGATACGGGAGGGCTTACCATCTGGCCCCAGTGCT
GCAATGATACCGCGAGACCCACGCTCACCGGCTCCAGATTTATCAGCAATAAACCAGCCAGCCGGAAGGG
CCGAGCGCAGAAGTGGTCCTGCAACTTTATCCGCCTCCATCCAGTCTATTAATTGTTGCCGGGAAGCTAG
AGTAAGTAGTTCGCCAGTTAATAGTTTGCGCAACGTTGTTGCCATTGCTACAGGCATCGTGGTGTCACGC
TCGTCGTTTGGTATGGCTTCATTCAGCTCCGGTTCCCAACGATCAAGGCGAGTTACATGATCCCCCATGT
TGTGCAAAAAAGCGGTTAGCTCCTTCGGTCCTCCGATCGTTGTCAGAAGTAAGTTGGCCGCAGTGTTATC
ACTCATGGTTATGGCAGCACTGCATAATTCTCTTACTGTCATGCCATCCGTAAGATGCTTTTCTGTGACT
GGTGAGTACTCAACCAAGTCATTCTGAGAATAGTGTATGCGGCGACCGAGTTGCTCTTGCCCGGCGTCAA
TACGGGATAATACCGCGCCACATAGCAGAACTTTAAAAGTGCTCATCATTGGAAAACGTTCTTCGGGGCG
AAAACTCTCAAGGATCTTACCGCTGTTGAGATCCAGTTCGATGTAACCCACTCGTGCACCCAACTGATCT
TCAGCATCTTTTACTTTCACCAGCGTTTCTGGGTGAGCAAAAACAGGAAGGCAAAATGCCGCAAAAAAGG
GAATAAGGGCGACACGGAAATGTTGAATACTCATACTCTTCCTTTTTCAATATTATTGAAGCATTTATCA
GGGTTATTGTCTCATGAGCGGATACATATTTGAATGTATTTAGAAAAATAAACAAATAGGGGTTCCGCGC
ACATTTCCCCGAAAAGTGCCACCTG
[124 nt withheld, positions 8146-8269]
C
[91 nt withheld, positions 8271-8361]
A
[49 nt withheld, positions 8363-8411]
CCTTTGACGTTGGAGTCCACGTTCTTT
[37 nt withheld, positions 8439-8475]
ACCCTATCTCGGTCTATTCTTTTGATTTATAAGGGATTTTGCCGATTTCGGCCTATTGGTTAAAAAATGA
GCTGATTTAACAAAAATTTAACGCGAATTTTAACAAAATATTAACGCTTACAATTTA
